Addgene plasmid #187985: mcherry-p62 delta PB1 silent
Purpose: human p62 lacking PB1 domain (=aa1-102) with a silent mutation to get resistance for sip62 #5 (Dharmacon). Internal Reference: SMC552
Depositing lab: Sascha Martens. Publication: Oligomerization of p62 allows for selection of ubiquitinated cargo and isolation membrane during selective autophagy. Wurzer B, Zaffagnini G, Fracchiolla D, Turco E, Abert C, Romanov J, Martens S. Elife. 2015 Sep 28;4:e08941. doi: 10.7554/eLife.08941. PubMed 26413874.
Backbone
  Vector backbone: pmCherry-C1 Vector
  Backbone manufacturer: Clontech #632524
  Backbone size w/o insert (bp): 4722
  Total vector size (bp): 5707
  Vector type: Mammalian Expression
Growth in bacteria
  Bacterial resistance: Kanamycin, 50 μg/mL
  Growth temperature: 37°C
  Growth strain: DH5alpha
  Copy number: Unknown
Gene/Insert
  Gene/Insert name: p62
  Species: H. sapiens (human)
  Mutation: Lacking PB1 domain (aa1-102) with a silent mutation to get resistance for sip62 #5 (Dharmacon)
  GenBank ID: 23636 NM_153719
  Entrez Gene: NUP62 (a.k.a. IBSN, SNDI, p62)
  Tag / fusion protein: mCherry (N terminal on insert)
  Cloning method: Unknown
  Sequencing primers: 5′ AAAAGAGTGCCGGCGGGACCACCGCCCACCGTGTGCTCA; 3′ TCACAACGGCGGGGGATGCTTTGAATACTGGATGG
Terms and licenses: Academic/Nonprofit Terms; Industry Terms: Not Available to Industry
How to cite: mcherry-p62 delta PB1 silent was a gift from Sascha Martens (Addgene plasmid # 187985 ; http://n2t.net/addgene:187985 ; RRID:Addgene_187985)
