[The description below was written by a language model from this plasmid's Addgene catalogue record and pLannotate feature annotations shown in this document.]
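Description:
mcherry-p62 delta PB1 silent is a 5.7 kb mammalian expression plasmid built on the Clontech pmCherry-C1 backbone. It is propagated in E. coli from a high-copy ColE1/pUC-type origin under kanamycin selection. The single NeoR/KanR (Tn5 aminoglycoside phosphotransferase) gene sits behind tandem bacterial (bla-type) and SV40 early promoters and is followed by an HSV TK polyadenylation signal, so the same marker can also give G418 resistance in mammalian cells. An f1 origin is present as well. The short annotated ble, large T antigen and bGH poly(A) fragments appear to be backbone remnants rather than functional parts.

The payload is a fusion of mCherry to the N-terminus of human p62, driven by the CMV immediate-early enhancer and promoter and terminated by the SV40 poly(A) signal. The p62 portion lacks the PB1 domain (residues 1–102), the region that mediates p62 self-oligomerization. It also carries a silent mutation that makes the transcript resistant to a specific commercial p62 siRNA. The catalogue links the insert to the NUP62 gene entry, but the feature annotation identifies the coding sequence as a fragment of SQSTM1, the selective autophagy receptor that bridges polyubiquitinated cargo and LC3-family proteins. That identification matches the stated purpose and the associated study on p62 oligomerization in selective autophagy, so the NUP62 assignment looks like an alias mix-up.

The siRNA-resistant design suits knockdown-and-rescue experiments, in which endogenous p62 is depleted and the red-fluorescent, oligomerization-deficient variant is expressed in its place. This lets users examine how loss of the PB1 domain affects p62 localization, cargo selection and autophagic targeting.
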