Features (pLannotate 1.2.2; 14 found; start..end, strand, type, name):
     69..372     +  enhancer       CMV enhancer: human cytomegalovirus immediate early enhancer
    373..576     +  promoter       CMV promoter: human cytomegalovirus (CMV) immediate early promoter
    621..1328    +  CDS            mCherry: mCherry is a basic (constitutively fluorescent) red fluorescent protein published in 2004, derived from Discosoma sp.. It is reported to be a very rapidly-maturing monomer with low acid sensitivity.
   1344..2366    +  CDS            SQSTM1 (fragment): SQSTM_HUMAN - Also known as ORCA, OSIL. Experimental evidence at protein level: Swiss-Prot protein existence level 1. Autophagy receptor required for selective macroautophagy (aggrephagy). Functions as a bridge between polyubiquitinated cargo and autophagosomes. Interacts directly with both the cargo to become degraded and an autophagy modifier of the MAP1 LC3 family (PubMed:16286508, PubMed:20168092, PubMed:24128730, PubMed:28404643, PubMed:22622177). Along with WDFY3, involved in the formation and autophagic degradation of cytoplasmic ubiquitin-containing inclusions (p62 bodies, ALIS/aggreso
   2396..2480    +  CDS            large T antigen (fragment): large T antigen from SV40 (simian virus 40)
   2503..2624    +  polyA_signal   SV40 poly(A) signal: SV40 polyadenylation signal
   2658..3086    -  rep_origin     f1 ori (sequence partly withheld): f1 bacteriophage origin of replication; arrow indicates direction of (+) strand synthesis
   3113..3217    +  promoter       AmpR promoter: bla
   3219..3576    +  promoter       SV40 promoter: SV40 enhancer and early promoter
   3611..4405    +  CDS            NeoR/KanR: aminoglycoside phosphotransferase from Tn5; aph(3')-II (or nptII); confers resistance to neomycin, kanamycin, and G418 (Geneticin®)
   4426..4578    +  CDS            ble (fragment): BLE_KLEPN - Experimental evidence at protein level: Swiss-Prot protein existence level 1. Binding protein with a strong affinity to the bleomycin family of antibiotics. Binds to CL990; an antimitotic-antibiotic compound. From Klebsiella pneumoniae.
   4637..4684    +  polyA_signal   HSV TK poly(A) signal: herpes simplex virus thymidine kinase polyadenylation signal (Cole and Stacy, 1985)
   4775..4791    -  polyA_signal   bGH poly(A) signal (fragment): bovine growth hormone polyadenylation signal
   5013..5601    +  rep_origin     ori: high-copy-number ColE1/pMB1/pBR322/pUC origin of replication
>Addgene plasmid #187985 | mcherry-p62 delta PB1 silent | addgene full sequence | sequence record 374442 | Addgene NGS Result
CCATGCATTAGTTATTAATAGTAATCAATTACGGGGTCATTAGTTCATAGCCCATATATGGAGTTCCGCG
TTACATAACTTACGGTAAATGGCCCGCCTGGCTGACCGCCCAACGACCCCCGCCCATTGACGTCAATAAT
GACGTATGTTCCCATAGTAACGCCAATAGGGACTTTCCATTGACGTCAATGGGTGGAGTATTTACGGTAA
ACTGCCCACTTGGCAGTACATCAAGTGTATCATATGCCAAGTACGCCCCCTATTGACGTCAATGACGGTA
AATGGCCCGCCTGGCATTATGCCCAGTACATGACCTTATGGGACTTTCCTACTTGGCAGTACATCTACGT
ATTAGTCATCGCTATTACCATGGTGATGCGGTTTTGGCAGTACATCAATGGGCGTGGATAGCGGTTTGAC
TCACGGGGATTTCCAAGTCTCCACCCCATTGACGTCAATGGGAGTTTGTTTTGGCACCAAAATCAACGGG
ACTTTCCAAAATGTCGTAACAACTCCGCCCCATTGACGCAAATGGGCGGTAGGCGTGTACGGTGGGAGGT
CTATATAAGCAGAGCTGGTTTAGTGAACCGTCAGATCCGCTAGCGCTACCGGTCGCCACCATGGTGAGCA
AGGGCGAGGAGGATAACATGGCCATCATCAAGGAGTTCATGCGCTTCAAGGTGCACATGGAGGGCTCCGT
GAACGGCCACGAGTTCGAGATCGAGGGCGAGGGCGAGGGCCGCCCCTACGAGGGCACCCAGACCGCCAAG
CTGAAGGTGACCAAGGGTGGCCCCCTGCCCTTCGCCTGGGACATCCTGTCCCCTCAGTTCATGTACGGCT
CCAAGGCCTACGTGAAGCACCCCGCCGACATCCCCGACTACTTGAAGCTGTCCTTCCCCGAGGGCTTCAA
GTGGGAGCGCGTGATGAACTTCGAGGACGGCGGCGTGGTGACCGTGACCCAGGACTCCTCCCTGCAGGAC
GGCGAGTTCATCTACAAGGTGAAGCTGCGCGGCACCAACTTCCCCTCCGACGGCCCCGTAATGCAGAAGA
AGACCATGGGCTGGGAGGCCTCCTCCGAGCGGATGTACCCCGAGGACGGCGCCCTGAAGGGCGAGATCAA
GCAGAGGCTGAAGCTGAAGGACGGCGGCCACTACGACGCTGAGGTCAAGACCACCTACAAGGCCAAGAAG
CCCGTGCAGCTGCCCGGCGCCTACAACGTCAACATCAAGTTGGACATCACCTCCCACAACGAGGACTACA
CCATCGTGGAACAGTACGAACGCGCCGAGGGCCGCCACTCCACCGGCGGCATGGACGAGCTGTACAAGTC
CGGACTCAGATCTCGAGCTCAAAAAGAGTGCCGGCGGGACCACCGCCCACCGTGTGCTCAGGAGGCGCCC
CGCAACATGGTGCACCCCAATGTGATCTGCGATGGCTGCAATGGGCCTGTGGTAGGAACCCGCTACAAGT
GCAGCGTCTGCCCAGACTACGACTTGTGTAGCGTCTGCGAGGGAAAGGGCTTGCACCGGGGGCACACCAA
GCTCGCATTCCCCAGCCCCTTCGGGCACCTGTCTGAGGGCTTCTCGCACAGCCGCTGGCTCCGGAAGGTG
AAACACGGACACTTCGGGTGGCCAGGATGGGAAATGGGTCCACCAGGAAACTGGAGCCCACGTCCTCCTC
GTGCAGGGGAGGCCCGCCCTGGCCCCACGGCAGAATCAGCTTCTGGTCCATCGGAGGATCCGAGTGTGAA
TTTCCTGAAGAACGTTGGGGAGAGTGTGGCAGCTGCCCTTAGCCCTCTGGGCATTGAAGTTGATATCGAT
GTGGAGCACGGAGGGAAAAGAAGCCGCCTGACCCCCGTCTCTCCAGAGAGTTCCAGCACAGAGGAGAAGA
GCAGCTCACAGCCAAGCAGCTGCTGCTCTGACCCCAGCAAGCCGGGTGGGAATGTTGAGGGCGCCACGCA
GTCTCTGGCGGAGCAGATGAGGAAGATCGCCTTGGAGTCCGAGGGGCGCCCTGAGGAGCAAATGGAATCC
GACAACTGTTCAGGAGGAGATGATGACTGGACCCATCTGTCTTCAAAAGAAGTGGACCCGTCTACAGGTG
AACTCCAGTCCCTACAGATGCCAGAATCCGAAGGGCCAAGCTCTCTGGACCCCTCCCAGGAGGGACCCAC
AGGGCTGAAGGAAGCTGCCTTGTACCCACATCTCCCGCCAGAGGCTGACCCGCGGCTGATTGAGTCCCTC
TCCCAGATGCTGTCCATGGGCTTCTCTGATGAAGGCGGCTGGCTCACCAGGCTCCTGCAGACCAAGAACT
ATGACATCGGAGCGGCTCTGGACACCATCCAGTATTCAAAGCATCCCCCGCCGTTGTGACCCGGGATCCA
CCGGATCTAGATAACTGATCATAATCAGCCATACCACATTTGTAGAGGTTTTACTTGCTTTAAAAAACCT
CCCACACCTCCCCCTGAACCTGAAACATAAAATGAATGCAATTGTTGTTGTTAACTTGTTTATTGCAGCT
TATAATGGTTACAAATAAAGCAATAGCATCACAAATTTCACAAATAAAGCATTTTTTTCACTGCATTCTA
GTTGTGGTTTGTCCAAACTCATCAATGTATCTTAACGCGTAAATTGTAAGCGTTAATATTTTGTTAAAAT
TCGCGTTAAATTTTTGTTAAATCAGCTCATTTTTTAACCAATAGGCCGAAATCGGCAAAATCCCTTATAA
ATCAAAAGAATAGACCGAGATAGGGT
[37 nt withheld, positions 2757-2793]
AAAGAACGTGGACTCCAACGTCAAAGG
[49 nt withheld, positions 2821-2869]
T
[91 nt withheld, positions 2871-2961]
G
[124 nt withheld, positions 2963-3086]
CAGGTGGCACTTTTCGGGGAAATGTGCGCGGAACCCCTATTTGTTTATTTTTCTAAATACATTCAAATAT
GTATCCGCTCATGAGACAATAACCCTGATAAATGCTTCAATAATATTGAAAAAGGAAGAGTCCTGAGGCG
GAAAGAACCAGCTGTGGAATGTGTGTCAGTTAGGGTGTGGAAAGTCCCCAGGCTCCCCAGCAGGCAGAAG
TATGCAAAGCATGCATCTCAATTAGTCAGCAACCAGGTGTGGAAAGTCCCCAGGCTCCCCAGCAGGCAGA
AGTATGCAAAGCATGCATCTCAATTAGTCAGCAACCATAGTCCCGCCCCTAACTCCGCCCATCCCGCCCC
TAACTCCGCCCAGTTCCGCCCATTCTCCGCCCCATGGCTGACTAATTTTTTTTATTTATGCAGAGGCCGA
GGCCGCCTCGGCCTCTGAGCTATTCCAGAAGTAGTGAGGAGGCTTTTTTGGAGGCCTAGGCTTTTGCAAA
GATCGATCAAGAGACAGGATGAGGATCGTTTCGCATGATTGAACAAGATGGATTGCACGCAGGTTCTCCG
GCCGCTTGGGTGGAGAGGCTATTCGGCTATGACTGGGCACAACAGACAATCGGCTGCTCTGATGCCGCCG
TGTTCCGGCTGTCAGCGCAGGGGCGCCCGGTTCTTTTTGTCAAGACCGACCTGTCCGGTGCCCTGAATGA
ACTGCAAGACGAGGCAGCGCGGCTATCGTGGCTGGCCACGACGGGCGTTCCTTGCGCAGCTGTGCTCGAC
GTTGTCACTGAAGCGGGAAGGGACTGGCTGCTATTGGGCGAAGTGCCGGGGCAGGATCTCCTGTCATCTC
ACCTTGCTCCTGCCGAGAAAGTATCCATCATGGCTGATGCAATGCGGCGGCTGCATACGCTTGATCCGGC
TACCTGCCCATTCGACCACCAAGCGAAACATCGCATCGAGCGAGCACGTACTCGGATGGAAGCCGGTCTT
GTCGATCAGGATGATCTGGACGAAGAGCATCAGGGGCTCGCGCCAGCCGAACTGTTCGCCAGGCTCAAGG
CGAGCATGCCCGACGGCGAGGATCTCGTCGTGACCCATGGCGATGCCTGCTTGCCGAATATCATGGTGGA
AAATGGCCGCTTTTCTGGATTCATCGACTGTGGCCGGCTGGGTGTGGCGGACCGCTATCAGGACATAGCG
TTGGCTACCCGTGATATTGCTGAAGAGCTTGGCGGCGAATGGGCTGACCGCTTCCTCGTGCTTTACGGTA
TCGCCGCTCCCGATTCGCAGCGCATCGCCTTCTATCGCCTTCTTGACGAGTTCTTCTGAGCGGGACTCTG
GGGTTCGAAATGACCGACCAAGCGACGCCCAACCTGCCATCACGAGATTTCGATTCCACCGCCGCCTTCT
ATGAAAGGTTGGGCTTCGGAATCGTTTTCCGGGACGCCGGCTGGATGATCCTCCAGCGCGGGGATCTCAT
GCTGGAGTTCTTCGCCCACCCTAGGGGGAGGCTAACTGAAACACGGAAGGAGACAATACCGGAAGGAACC
CGCGCTATGACGGCAATAAAAAGACAGAATAAAACGCACGGTGTTGGGTCGTTTGTTCATAAACGCGGGG
TTCGGTCCCAGGGCTGGCACTCTGTCGATACCCCACCGAGACCCCATTGGGGCCAATACGCCCGCGTTTC
TTCCTTTTCCCCACCCCACCCCCCAAGTTCGGGTGAAGGCCCAGGGCTCGCAGCCAACGTCGGGGCGGCA
GGCCCTGCCATAGCCTCAGGTTACTCATATATACTTTAGATTGATTTAAAACTTCATTTTTAATTTAAAA
GGATCTAGGTGAAGATCCTTTTTGATAATCTCATGACCAAAATCCCTTAACGTGAGTTTTCGTTCCACTG
AGCGTCAGACCCCGTAGAAAAGATCAAAGGATCTTCTTGAGATCCTTTTTTTCTGCGCGTAATCTGCTGC
TTGCAAACAAAAAAACCACCGCTACCAGCGGTGGTTTGTTTGCCGGATCAAGAGCTACCAACTCTTTTTC
CGAAGGTAACTGGCTTCAGCAGAGCGCAGATACCAAATACTGTTCTTCTAGTGTAGCCGTAGTTAGGCCA
CCACTTCAAGAACTCTGTAGCACCGCCTACATACCTCGCTCTGCTAATCCTGTTACCAGTGGCTGCTGCC
AGTGGCGATAAGTCGTGTCTTACCGGGTTGGACTCAAGACGATAGTTACCGGATAAGGCGCAGCGGTCGG
GCTGAACGGGGGGTTCGTGCACACAGCCCAGCTTGGAGCGAACGACCTACACCGAACTGAGATACCTACA
GCGTGAGCTATGAGAAAGCGCCACGCTTCCCGAAGGGAGAAAGGCGGACAGGTATCCGGTAAGCGGCAGG
GTCGGAACAGGAGAGCGCACGAGGGAGCTTCCAGGGGGAAACGCCTGGTATCTTTATAGTCCTGTCGGGT
TTCGCCACCTCTGACTTGAGCGTCGATTTTTGTGATGCTCGTCAGGGGGGCGGAGCCTATGGAAAAACGC
CAGCAACGCGGCCTTTTTACGGTTCCTGGCCTTTTGCTGGCCTTTTGCTCACATGTTCTTTCCTGCGTTA
TCCCCTGATTCTGTGGATAACCGTATTACCG
